Addgene plasmid #235128: pLD1112 TRE-mCherry-SKL-22Xm6A MS2
Purpose: mCherry reporter plasmid for live cell visualization of RNA m6A modification
Depositing lab: Qin Peng. Depositing organization: Shenzhen Bay Laboratory. Publication: Decoding the interplay between m(6)A modification and stress granule stability by live-cell imaging. Li Q, Liu J, Guo L, Zhang Y, Chen Y, Liu H, Cheng H, Deng L, Qiu J, Zhang K, Goh WSS, Wang Y, Peng Q. Sci Adv. 2024 Nov 15;10(46):eadp5689. doi: 10.1126/sciadv.adp5689. Epub 2024 Nov 15. PubMed 39546601.
Backbone
  Vector backbone: pCW57.1
  Vector type: Mammalian Expression, Lentiviral
Growth in bacteria
  Bacterial resistance: Ampicillin, 100 μg/mL
  Growth temperature: 30°C
  Growth strain: NEB Stable
  Copy number: High Copy
Gene/Insert
  Gene/Insert name: TRE-mCherry-SKL-22Xm6A MS2
  Species: H. sapiens (human)
  Cloning method: Restriction Enzyme; 5′ cloning site Unknown (unknown if destroyed); 3′ cloning site Unknown (unknown if destroyed)
Terms and licenses: Academic/Nonprofit Terms; Industry Terms: Not Available to Industry
How to cite: pLD1112 TRE-mCherry-SKL-22Xm6A MS2 was a gift from Qin Peng (Addgene plasmid # 235128 ; http://n2t.net/addgene:235128 ; RRID:Addgene_235128)
