[The description below was written by a language model from this plasmid's Addgene catalogue record and pLannotate feature annotations shown in this document.]
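Description:
pLD1112 TRE-mCherry-SKL-22Xm6A MS2 is a doxycycline-inducible, third-generation-style lentiviral expression plasmid built on the pCW57.1 backbone and used as a reporter for imaging RNA m6A modification in live mammalian cells. In bacteria it is maintained through a high-copy ColE1/pUC-type origin and selected with ampicillin (AmpR). The viral portion comprises an RSV promoter fused to a truncated HIV-1 5' LTR, the Ψ packaging signal with a gag fragment, the RRE for Rev-dependent export, the cPPT/CTS, a WPRE and a self-inactivating ΔU3 3' LTR followed by an SV40 poly(A) signal. This allows the cassette to be packaged and stably integrated when helper functions are supplied in trans. An SV40 origin is also present.

The payload is driven by the tight TRE promoter (seven tet operators plus a minimal CMV promoter) and encodes mCherry. The construct name indicates a C-terminal SKL motif, a peroxisomal targeting signal that would sequester the translated protein away from the cytoplasm, although this is not separately annotated. Downstream of the coding sequence lies an array of regularly spaced MS2 stem loops. The feature table detects 24 of them, whereas the name refers to 22 m6A-containing units, and the m6A consensus sites themselves are not annotated. The stem loops let the transcript be tracked with a fluorescent MS2 coat protein fusion supplied separately, and the interspersed m6A motifs presumably serve as methylation substrates. A second cassette uses the hPGK promoter to express puromycin resistance together with the rtTA3 transactivator, providing both selection of transduced cells and doxycycline-dependent induction from a single vector. The associated work applied such reporters to study m6A and stress granule stability.
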