Features (pLannotate 1.2.2; 50 found; start..end, strand, type, name):
     41..158     +  misc_feature   cPPT/CTS: central polypurine tract and central termination sequence of HIV-1
    212..526     +  promoter       tight TRE promoter: Tet-responsive promoter PTight, consisting of seven tet operator sequences followed by the minimal CMV promoter
    549..1256    +  CDS            mCherry: mCherry is a basic (constitutively fluorescent) red fluorescent protein published in 2004, derived from Discosoma sp.. It is reported to be a very rapidly-maturing monomer with low acid sensitivity.
   1338..1356    +  misc_RNA       MS2 stem loop: stem loop that binds the bacteriophage MS2 coat protein
   1366..1384    +  misc_RNA       MS2 stem loop: stem loop that binds the bacteriophage MS2 coat protein
   1394..1412    +  misc_RNA       MS2 stem loop: stem loop that binds the bacteriophage MS2 coat protein
   1422..1440    +  misc_RNA       MS2 stem loop: stem loop that binds the bacteriophage MS2 coat protein
   1450..1468    +  misc_RNA       MS2 stem loop: stem loop that binds the bacteriophage MS2 coat protein
   1478..1496    +  misc_RNA       MS2 stem loop: stem loop that binds the bacteriophage MS2 coat protein
   1506..1524    +  misc_RNA       MS2 stem loop: stem loop that binds the bacteriophage MS2 coat protein
   1534..1552    +  misc_RNA       MS2 stem loop: stem loop that binds the bacteriophage MS2 coat protein
   1562..1580    +  misc_RNA       MS2 stem loop: stem loop that binds the bacteriophage MS2 coat protein
   1590..1608    +  misc_RNA       MS2 stem loop: stem loop that binds the bacteriophage MS2 coat protein
   1618..1636    +  misc_RNA       MS2 stem loop: stem loop that binds the bacteriophage MS2 coat protein
   1646..1664    +  misc_RNA       MS2 stem loop: stem loop that binds the bacteriophage MS2 coat protein
   1674..1692    +  misc_RNA       MS2 stem loop: stem loop that binds the bacteriophage MS2 coat protein
   1702..1720    +  misc_RNA       MS2 stem loop: stem loop that binds the bacteriophage MS2 coat protein
   1730..1748    +  misc_RNA       MS2 stem loop: stem loop that binds the bacteriophage MS2 coat protein
   1758..1776    +  misc_RNA       MS2 stem loop: stem loop that binds the bacteriophage MS2 coat protein
   1786..1804    +  misc_RNA       MS2 stem loop: stem loop that binds the bacteriophage MS2 coat protein
   1814..1832    +  misc_RNA       MS2 stem loop: stem loop that binds the bacteriophage MS2 coat protein
   1842..1860    +  misc_RNA       MS2 stem loop: stem loop that binds the bacteriophage MS2 coat protein
   1870..1888    +  misc_RNA       MS2 stem loop: stem loop that binds the bacteriophage MS2 coat protein
   1898..1916    +  misc_RNA       MS2 stem loop: stem loop that binds the bacteriophage MS2 coat protein
   1926..1944    +  misc_RNA       MS2 stem loop: stem loop that binds the bacteriophage MS2 coat protein
   1954..1972    +  misc_RNA       MS2 stem loop: stem loop that binds the bacteriophage MS2 coat protein
   1982..2000    +  misc_RNA       MS2 stem loop: stem loop that binds the bacteriophage MS2 coat protein
   2027..2537    +  promoter       hPGK promoter: human phosphoglycerate kinase 1 promoter
   2547..3143    +  CDS            PuroR (fragment): puromycin N-acetyltransferase; pac from Streptomyces; confers resistance to puromycin
   3198..3895    +  CDS            rtTA3 (fragment): reverse tetracycline transactivator 3 activates expression from Tet-responsive promoters in the presence of doxycycline
   3825..3935    +  CDS            VP48: 3 tandem repeats of the minimal activation domain of herpes simplex virus VP16 (Cheng et al., 2013)
   3971..4519    +  misc_feature   WPRE (fragment): woodchuck hepatitis virus posttranscriptional regulatory element
   4545..4616    +  CDS            nef (fragment): NEF_HV1Z2 - Experimental evidence at protein level: Swiss-Prot protein existence level 1. Extracellular Nef protein targets CD4(+) T-lymphocytes for apoptosis by interacting with CXCR4 surface receptors. From Human immunodeficiency virus type 1 group M subtype D (isolate Z2/CDC-Z34) (HIV-1).
   4618..4851    +  LTR            3' LTR (ΔU3): self-inactivating 3' long terminal repeat (LTR) from HIV-1
   4923..5044    +  polyA_signal   SV40 poly(A) signal: SV40 polyadenylation signal
   5084..5219    +  rep_origin     SV40 ori: SV40 origin of replication
   5227..5290    +  promoter       AmpR promoter: bla
   5291..6151    +  CDS            AmpR: β-lactamase; bla; confers resistance to ampicillin, carbenicillin, and related antibiotics
   6322..6910    +  rep_origin     ori: high-copy-number ColE1/pMB1/pBR322/pUC origin of replication
   7093..7185    +  CDS            lacI (fragment): lac repressor; lacI; The lac repressor binds to the lac operator to inhibit transcription in E. coli. This inhibition can be relieved by adding lactose or isopropyl-β-D-thiogalactopyranoside (IPTG).
   7198..7219    +  protein_bind   CAP binding site: CAP binding activates transcription in the presence of cAMP. E. coli catabolite activator protein
   7234..7264    +  promoter       lac promoter: promoter for the E. coli lac operon
   7272..7288    +  protein_bind   lac operator: The lac repressor binds to the lac operator to inhibit transcription in E. coli. This inhibition can be relieved by adding lactose or isopropyl-β-D-thiogalactopyranoside (IPTG). lac repressor encoded by lacI
   7333..7351    +  promoter       T3 promoter: promoter for bacteriophage T3 RNA polymerase
   7379..7605    +  promoter       RSV promoter: Rous sarcoma virus enhancer/promoter
   7606..7786    +  LTR            5' LTR (truncated): truncated 5' long terminal repeat (LTR) from HIV-1
   7833..7958    +  misc_feature   HIV-1 Ψ: packaging signal of human immunodeficiency virus type 1
   7942..8305    +  CDS            HIV-1 gag (fragment): gag protein from human immunodeficiency virus 1; gag
   8451..8684    +  misc_feature   RRE: The Rev response element (RRE) of HIV-1 allows for Rev-dependent mRNA export from the nucleus to the cytoplasm.
   9061..9085    +  CDS            Rev (fragment): human immunodeficiency virus 1 (HIV-1) Rev protein; rev; enhances nuclear export of unspliced and incompletely spliced viral mRNAs
>Addgene plasmid #235128 | pLD1112 TRE-mCherry-SKL-22Xm6A MS2 | addgene full sequence | sequence record 483324 | Addgene NGS Result
AATTCTCGACCTCGAGACAAATGGCAGTATTCATCCACAATTTTAAAAGAAAAGGGGGGATTGGGGGGTA
CAGTGCAGGGGAAAGAATAGTAGACATAATAGCAACAGACATACAAACTAAAGAATTACAAAAACAAATT
ACAAAAATTCAAAATTTTCGGGTTTATTACAGGGACAGCAGAGATCCACTTTGGCCGCGAATCGATATGT
CGAGTTTACTCCCTATCAGTGATAGAGAACGTATGTCGAGTTTACTCCCTATCAGTGATAGAGAACGATG
TCGAGTTTACTCCCTATCAGTGATAGAGAACGTATGTCGAGTTTACTCCCTATCAGTGATAGAGAACGTA
TGTCGAGTTTACTCCCTATCAGTGATAGAGAACGTATGTCGAGTTTATCCCTATCAGTGATAGAGAACGT
ATGTCGAGTTTACTCCCTATCAGTGATAGAGAACGTATGTCGAGGTAGGCGTGTACGGTGGGAGGCCTAT
ATAAGCAGAGCTCGTTTAGTGAACCGTCAGATCGCCTGGAGAATTGGCTAGCGCCACCATGGTGAGCAAG
GGCGAGGAGGATAACATGGCCATCATCAAGGAGTTCATGCGCTTCAAGGTGCACATGGAGGGCTCCGTGA
ACGGCCACGAGTTCGAGATCGAGGGCGAGGGCGAGGGCCGCCCCTACGAGGGCACCCAGACCGCCAAGCT
GAAGGTGACCAAGGGTGGCCCCCTGCCCTTCGCCTGGGACATCCTGTCCCCTCAGTTCATGTACGGCTCC
AAGGCCTACGTGAAGCACCCCGCCGACATCCCCGACTACTTGAAGCTGTCCTTCCCCGAGGGCTTCAAGT
GGGAGCGCGTGATGAACTTCGAGGACGGCGGCGTGGTGACCGTGACCCAGGACTCCTCCCTGCAGGACGG
CGAGTTCATCTACAAGGTGAAGCTGCGCGGCACCAACTTCCCCTCCGACGGCCCCGTAATGCAGAAGAAG
ACCATGGGCTGGGAGGCCTCCTCCGAGCGGATGTACCCCGAGGACGGCGCCCTGAAGGGCGAGATCAAGC
AGAGGCTGAAGCTGAAGGACGGCGGCCACTACGACGCTGAGGTCAAGACCACCTACAAGGCCAAGAAGCC
CGTGCAGCTGCCCGGCGCCTACAACGTCAACATCAAGTTGGACATCACCTCCCACAACGAGGACTACACC
ATCGTGGAACAGTACGAACGCGCCGAGGGCCGCCACTCCACCGGCGGCATGGACGAGCTGTACAAGACCG
GTGGCGCTCCAGGATTCTCCTCAATTTCCGCTTCCAAACTGTAACTGGTACCATGCAATTCGAAGCTTCC
GGACTGTACATGAGGATCACCCATGTCCGGACTGTACATGAGGATCACCCATGTCCGGACTGTACATGAG
GATCACCCATGTCCGGACTGTACATGAGGATCACCCATGTCCGGACTGTACATGAGGATCACCCATGTCC
GGACTGTACATGAGGATCACCCATGTCCGGACTGTACATGAGGATCACCCATGTCCGGACTGTACATGAG
GATCACCCATGTCCGGACTGTACATGAGGATCACCCATGTCCGGACTGTACATGAGGATCACCCATGTCC
GGACTGTACATGAGGATCACCCATGTCCGGACTGTACATGAGGATCACCCATGTCCGGACTGTACATGAG
GATCACCCATGTCCGGACTGTACATGAGGATCACCCATGTCCGGACTGTACATGAGGATCACCCATGTCC
GGACTGTACATGAGGATCACCCATGTCCGGACTGTACATGAGGATCACCCATGTCCGGACTGTACATGAG
GATCACCCATGTCCGGACTGTACATGAGGATCACCCATGTCCGGACTGTACATGAGGATCACCCATGTCC
GGACTGTACATGAGGATCACCCATGTCCGGACTGTACATGAGGATCACCCATGTCCGGACTGTACATGAG
GATCACCCATGTCCGGACTGTACATGAGGATCACCCATGTGCGGCCGCGATCGTGAATTCGGATCCGGGG
TTGGGGTTGCGCCTTTTCCAAGGCAGCCCTGGGTTTGCGCAGGGACGCGGCTGCTCTGGGCGTGGTTCCG
GGAAACGCAGCGGCGCCGACCCTGGGTCTCGCACATTCTTCACGTCCGTTCGCAGCGTCACCCGGATCTT
CGCCGCTACCCTTGTGGGCCCCCCGGCGACGCTTCCTGCTCCGCCCCTAAGTCGGGAAGGTTCCTTGCGG
TTCGCGGCGTGCCGGACGTGACAAACGGAAGCCGCACGTCTCACTAGTACCCTCGCAGACGGACAGCGCC
AGGGAGCAATGGCAGCGCGCCGACCGCGATGGGCTGTGGCCAATAGCGGCTGCTCAGCAGGGCGCGCCGA
GAGCAGCGGCCGGGAAGGGGCGGTGCGGGAGGCGGGGTGTGGGGCGGTAGTGTGGGCCCTGTTCCTGCCC
GCGCGGTGTTCCGCATTCTGCAAGCCTCCGGAGCGCACGTCGGCAGTCGGCTCCCTCGTTGACCGAATCA
CCGACCTCTCTCCCCAGCAATTCACCATGACCGAGTACAAGCCCACGGTGCGCCTCGCCACCCGCGACGA
CGTCCCCAGGGCCGTACGCACCCTCGCCGCCGCGTTCGCCGACTACCCCGCCACGCGCCACACCGTCGAT
CCGGACCGCCACATCGAGCGGGTCACCGAGCTGCAAGAACTCTTCCTCACGCGCGTCGGGCTCGACATCG
GCAAGGTGTGGGTCGCGGACGACGGCGCCGCGGTGGCGGTCTGGACCACGCCGGAGAGCGTCGAAGCGGG
GGCGGTGTTCGCCGAGATCGGCCCGCGCATGGCCGAGTTGAGCGGTTCCCGGCTGGCCGCGCAGCAACAG
ATGGAAGGCCTCCTGGCGCCGCACCGGCCCAAGGAGCCCGCGTGGTTCCTGGCCACCGTCGGCGTCTCGC
CCGACCACCAGGGCAAGGGTCTGGGCAGCGCCGTCGTGCTCCCCGGAGTGGAGGCGGCCGAGCGCGCCGG
GGTGCCCGCCTTCCTGGAGACCTCCGCGCCCCGCAACCTCCCCTTCTACGAGCGGCTCGGCTTCACCGTC
ACCGCCGACGTCGAGGTGCCCGAAGGACCGCGCACCTGGTGCATGACCCGCAAGCCCGGTGCCGAAGGTA
GAGGTTCTCTCCTCACTTGTGGTGATGTTGAAGAAAACCCTGGTCCAATGTCTAGACTGGACAAGAGCAA
AGTCATAAACGGAGCTCTGGAATTACTCAATGGTGTCGGTATCGAAGGCCTGACGACAAGGAAACTCGCT
CAAAAGCTGGGAGTTGAGCAGCCTACCCTGTACTGGCACGTGAAGAACAAGCGGGCCCTGCTCGATGCCC
TGCCAATCGAGATGCTGGACAGGCATCATACCCACTTCTGCCCCCTGGAAGGCGAGTCATGGCAAGACTT
TCTGCGGAACAACGCCAAGTCATACCGCTGTGCTCTCCTCTCACATCGCGACGGGGCTAAAGTGCATCTC
GGCACCCGCCCAACAGAGAAACAGTACGAAACCCTGGAAAATCAGCTCGCGTTCCTGTGTCAGCAAGGCT
TCTCCCTGGAGAACGCACTGTACGCTCTGTCCGCCGTGGGCCACTTTACACTGGGCTGCGTATTGGAGGA
ACAGGAGCATCAAGTAGCAAAAGAGGAAAGAGAGACACCTACCACCGATTCTATGCCCCCACTTCTGAGA
CAAGCAATTGAGCTGTTCGACCGGCAGGGAGCCGAACCTGCCTTCCTTTTCGGCCTGGAACTAATCATAT
GTGGCCTGGAGAAACAGCTAAAGTGCGAAAGCGGCGGGCCGACCGACGCCCTTGACGATTTTGACTTAGA
CATGCTCCCAGCCGATGCCCTTGACGACTTTGACCTTGATATGCTGCCTGCTGACGCTCTTGACGATTTT
GACCTTGACATGCTCCCCGGGTAACTAAGTAAGGATCGATCCAAGATATCGTATTCTTAACTATGTTGCT
CCTTTTACGCTATGTGGATACGCTGCTTTAATGCCTTTGTATCATGCTATTGCTTCCCGTATGGCTTTCA
TTTTCTCCTCCTTGTATAAATCCTGGTTGCTGTCTCTTTATGAGGAGTTGTGGCCCGTTGTCAGGCAACG
TGGCGTGGTGTGCACTGTGTTTGCTGACGCAACCCCCACTGGTTGGGGCATTGCCACCACCTGTCAGCTC
CTTTCCGGGACTTTCGCTTTCCCCCTCCCTATTGCCACGGCGGAACTCATCGCCGCCTGCCTTGCCCGCT
GCTGGACAGGGGCTCGGCTGTTGGGCACTGACAATTCCGTGGTGTTGTCGGGGAAGCTGACGTCCTTTCC
ATGGCTGCTCGCCTGTGTTGCCACCTGGATTCTGCGCGGGACGTCCTTCTGCTACGTCCCTTCGGCCCTC
AATCCAGCGGACCTTCCTTCCCGCGGCCTGCTGCCGGCTCTGCGGCCTCTTCCGCGTCTTCGCCTTCGCC
CTCAGACGAGTCGGATCTCCCTTTGGGCCGCCTCCCCGCCTGTTTCGCCTCGGCGTCCGGACTAGAGGTA
CCTTTAAGACCAATGACTTACAAGGCAGCTGTAGATCTTAGCCACTTTTTAAAAGAAAAGGGGGGACTGG
AAGGGCTAATTCACTCCCAACGAAGACAAGATCTGCTTTTTGCTTGTACTGGGTCTCTCTGGTTAGACCA
GATCTGAGCCTGGGAGCTCTCTGGCTAACTAGGGAACCCACTGCTTAAGCCTCAATAAAGCTTGCCTTGA
GTGCTTCAAGTAGTGTGTGCCCGTCTGTTGTGTGACTCTGGTAACTAGAGATCCCTCAGACCCTTTTAGT
CAGTGTGGAAAATCTCTAGCAGTAGTAGTTCATGTCATCTTATTATTCAGTATTTATAACTTGCAAAGAA
ATGAATATCAGAGAGTGAGAGGAACTTGTTTATTGCAGCTTATAATGGTTACAAATAAAGCAATAGCATC
ACAAATTTCACAAATAAAGCATTTTTTTCACTGCATTCTAGTTGTGGTTTGTCCAAACTCATCAATGTAT
CTTATCATGTCTGGCTCTAGCTATCCCGCCCCTAACTCCGCCCATCCCGCCCCTAACTCCGCCCAGTTCC
GCCCATTCTCCGCCCCATGGCTGACTAATTTTTTTTATTTATGCAGAGGCCGAGGCCGCCTCGGCCTCTG
AGCTATTCCAGAAGTAGTGAGGAGGCTTTTTTGGAGGCCTTTCAAATATGTATCCGCTCATGAGACAATA
ACCCTGATAAATGCTTCAATAATATTGAAAAAGGAAGAGTATGAGTATTCAACATTTCCGTGTCGCCCTT
ATTCCCTTTTTTGCGGCATTTTGCCTTCCTGTTTTTGCTCACCCAGAAACGCTGGTGAAAGTAAAAGATG
CTGAAGATCAGTTGGGTGCACGAGTGGGTTACATCGAACTGGATCTCAACAGCGGTAAGATCCTTGAGAG
TTTTCGCCCCGAAGAACGTTTTCCAATGATGAGCACTTTTAAAGTTCTGCTATGTGGCGCGGTATTATCC
CGTATTGACGCCGGGCAAGAGCAACTCGGTCGCCGCATACACTATTCTCAGAATGACTTGGTTGAGTACT
CACCAGTCACAGAAAAGCATCTTACGGATGGCATGACAGTAAGAGAATTATGCAGTGCTGCCATAACCAT
GAGTGATAACACTGCGGCCAACTTACTTCTGACAACGATCGGAGGACCGAAGGAGCTAACCGCTTTTTTG
CACAACATGGGGGATCATGTAACTCGCCTTGATCGTTGGGAACCGGAGCTGAATGAAGCCATACCAAACG
ACGAGCGTGACACCACGATGCCTGTAGCAATGGCAACAACGTTGCGCAAACTATTAACTGGCGAACTACT
TACTCTAGCTTCCCGGCAACAATTAATAGACTGGATGGAGGCGGATAAAGTTGCAGGACCACTTCTGCGC
TCGGCCCTTCCGGCTGGCTGGTTTATTGCTGATAAATCTGGAGCCGGTGAGCGTGGGTCTCGCGGTATCA
TTGCAGCACTGGGGCCAGATGGTAAGCCCTCCCGTATCGTAGTTATCTACACGACGGGGAGTCAGGCAAC
TATGGATGAACGAAATAGACAGATCGCTGAGATAGGTGCCTCACTGATTAAGCATTGGTAACTGTCAGAC
CAAGTTTACTCATATATACTTTAGATTGATTTAAAACTTCATTTTTAATTTAAAAGGATCTAGGTGAAGA
TCCTTTTTGATAATCTCATGACCAAAATCCCTTAACGTGAGTTTTCGTTCCACTGAGCGTCAGACCCCGT
AGAAAAGATCAAAGGATCTTCTTGAGATCCTTTTTTTCTGCGCGTAATCTGCTGCTTGCAAACAAAAAAA
CCACCGCTACCAGCGGTGGTTTGTTTGCCGGATCAAGAGCTACCAACTCTTTTTCCGAAGGTAACTGGCT
TCAGCAGAGCGCAGATACCAAATACTGTTCTTCTAGTGTAGCCGTAGTTAGGCCACCACTTCAAGAACTC
TGTAGCACCGCCTACATACCTCGCTCTGCTAATCCTGTTACCAGTGGCTGCTGCCAGTGGCGATAAGTCG
TGTCTTACCGGGTTGGACTCAAGACGATAGTTACCGGATAAGGCGCAGCGGTCGGGCTGAACGGGGGGTT
CGTGCACACAGCCCAGCTTGGAGCGAACGACCTACACCGAACTGAGATACCTACAGCGTGAGCTATGAGA
AAGCGCCACGCTTCCCGAAGGGAGAAAGGCGGACAGGTATCCGGTAAGCGGCAGGGTCGGAACAGGAGAG
CGCACGAGGGAGCTTCCAGGGGGAAACGCCTGGTATCTTTATAGTCCTGTCGGGTTTCGCCACCTCTGAC
TTGAGCGTCGATTTTTGTGATGCTCGTCAGGGGGGCGGAGCCTATGGAAAAACGCCAGCAACGCGGCCTT
TTTACGGTTCCTGGCCTTTTGCTGGCCTTTTGCTCACATGTTCTTTCCTGCGTTATCCCCTGATTCTGTG
GATAACCGTATTACCGCCTTTGAGTGAGCTGATACCGCTCGCCGCAGCCGAACGACCGAGCGCAGCGAGT
CAGTGAGCGAGGAAGCGGAAGAGCGCCCAATACGCAAACCGCCTCTCCCCGCGCGTTGGCCGATTCATTA
ATGCAGCTGGCACGACAGGTTTCCCGACTGGAAAGCGGGCAGTGAGCGCAACGCAATTAATGTGAGTTAG
CTCACTCATTAGGCACCCCAGGCTTTACACTTTATGCTTCCGGCTCGTATGTTGTGTGGAATTGTGAGCG
GATAACAATTTCACACAGGAAACAGCTATGACCATGATTACGCCAAGCGCGCAATTAACCCTCACTAAAG
GGAACAAAAGCTGGAGCTGCAAGCTTAATGTAGTCTTATGCAATACTCTTGTAGTCTTGCAACATGGTAA
CGATGAGTTAGCAACATGCCTTACAAGGAGAGAAAAAGCACCGTGCATGCCGATTGGTGGAAGTAAGGTG
GTACGATCGTGCCTTATTAGGAAGGCAACAGACGGGTCTGACATGGATTGGACGAACCACTGAATTGCCG
CATTGCAGAGATATTGTATTTAAGTGCCTAGCTCGATACATAAACGGGTCTCTCTGGTTAGACCAGATCT
GAGCCTGGGAGCTCTCTGGCTAACTAGGGAACCCACTGCTTAAGCCTCAATAAAGCTTGCCTTGAGTGCT
TCAAGTAGTGTGTGCCCGTCTGTTGTGTGACTCTGGTAACTAGAGATCCCTCAGACCCTTTTAGTCAGTG
TGGAAAATCTCTAGCAGTGGCGCCCGAACAGGGACTTGAAAGCGAAAGGGAAACCAGAGGAGCTCTCTCG
ACGCAGGACTCGGCTTGCTGAAGCGCGCACGGCAAGAGGCGAGGGGCGGCGACTGGTGAGTACGCCAAAA
ATTTTGACTAGCGGAGGCTAGAAGGAGAGAGATGGGTGCGAGAGCGTCAGTATTAAGCGGGGGAGAATTA
GATCGCGATGGGAAAAAATTCGGTTAAGGCCAGGGGGAAAGAAAAAATATAAATTAAAACATATAGTATG
GGCAAGCAGGGAGCTAGAACGATTCGCAGTTAATCCTGGCCTGTTAGAAACATCAGAAGGCTGTAGACAA
ATACTGGGACAGCTACAACCATCCCTTCAGACAGGATCAGAAGAACTTAGATCATTATATAATACAGTAG
CAACCCTCTATTGTGTGCATCAAAGGATAGAGATAAAAGACACCAAGGAAGCTTTAGACAAGATAGAGGA
AGAGCAAAACAAAAGTAAGACCACCGCACAGCAAGCGGCCGCTGATCTTCAGACCTGGAGGAGGAGATAT
GAGGGACAATTGGAGAAGTGAATTATATAAATATAAAGTAGTAAAAATTGAACCATTAGGAGTAGCACCC
ACCAAGGCAAAGAGAAGAGTGGTGCAGAGAGAAAAAAGAGCAGTGGGAATAGGAGCTTTGTTCCTTGGGT
TCTTGGGAGCAGCAGGAAGCACTATGGGCGCAGCGTCAATGACGCTGACGGTACAGGCCAGACAATTATT
GTCTGGTATAGTGCAGCAGCAGAACAATTTGCTGAGGGCTATTGAGGCGCAACAGCATCTGTTGCAACTC
ACAGTCTGGGGCATCAAGCAGCTCCAGGCAAGAATCCTGGCTGTGGAAAGATACCTAAAGGATCAACAGC
TCCTGGGGATTTGGGGTTGCTCTGGAAAACTCATTTGCACCACTGCTGTGCCTTGGAATGCTAGTTGGAG
TAATAAATCTCTGGAACAGATTTGGAATCACACGACCTGGATGGAGTGGGACAGAGAAATTAACAATTAC
ACAAGCTTAATACACTCCTTAATTGAAGAATCGCAAAACCAGCAAGAAAAGAATGAACAAGAATTATTGG
AATTAGATAAATGGGCAAGTTTGTGGAATTGGTTTAACATAACAAATTGGCTGTGGTATATAAAATTATT
CATAATGATAGTAGGAGGCTTGGTAGGTTTAAGAATAGTTTTTGCTGTACTTTCTATAGTGAATAGAGTT
AGGCAGGGATATTCACCATTATCGTTTCAGACCCACCTCCCAACCCCGAGGGGAC
